Addgene plasmid #26499: pJC143.1-npp-12
Depositing lab: Phillip Newmark. Depositing organization: University of Illinois at Urbana-Champaign. Publication: Genome-wide analyses reveal a role for peptide hormones in planarian germline development. Collins JJ, Hou X, Romanova EV, Lambrus BG, Miller CM, Saberi A, Sweedler JV, Newmark PA. PLoS Biol. 2010 . 8(10):e1000509. 10.1371/journal.pbio.1000509 PubMed 20967238.
Backbone
  Vector backbone: pJC53.2
  Backbone size w/o insert (bp): 3240
  Vector type: T/A Cloning Vector for dsRNA generation and the generation of sense and anti-sense probes
Growth in bacteria
  Bacterial resistance: Ampicillin and Kanamycin, 100 & 50 μg/mL
  Growth temperature: 37°C
  Growth strain: DH5alpha
  Copy number: High Copy
Gene/Insert
  Gene/Insert name: npp-12
  Species: S. mediterranea (planarian)
  Insert size (bp): 345
  GenBank ID: GU295182
  Cloning method: Restriction Enzyme; 5′ cloning site Eam1105I (destroyed during cloning); 3′ cloning site Eam1105I (destroyed during cloning)
  Sequencing primers: 5′ SP6; 3′ T3
Terms and licenses: Academic/Nonprofit Terms; Industry Terms: Not Available to Industry
Depositor comments: dsRNA can be generated by in vitro transcription with T7 RNA polymerase and single stranded probes can be generated with SP6 or T3 RNA polymerases.
How to cite: pJC143.1-npp-12 was a gift from Phillip Newmark (Addgene plasmid # 26499 ; http://n2t.net/addgene:26499 ; RRID:Addgene_26499)
