[The description below was written by a language model from this plasmid's Addgene catalogue record.]
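Description:
pJC143.1-npp-12 is a small bacterial cloning plasmid built on the pJC53.2 backbone (about 3.2 kb without insert), a T/A cloning vector designed for making double-stranded RNA and strand-specific RNA probes by in vitro transcription. It is maintained at high copy number in standard E. coli cloning strains and is selected with both ampicillin and kanamycin. The record does not name the origin of replication, and no feature table is provided, so the exact layout of backbone elements cannot be confirmed from the available information.

The insert is a 345 bp fragment of npp-12 from the planarian Schmidtea mediterranea. Judging by the associated study on peptide hormones in planarian germline development, it is one of the neuropeptide prohormone genes characterised there. The fragment was introduced at Eam1105I sites, which generate the single-base overhangs used for T/A cloning of PCR products and were destroyed in the process.

According to the depositor's notes, transcription with T7 RNA polymerase yields dsRNA, which implies that T7 promoters read into the insert from both sides so that both strands are produced in a single reaction. SP6 and T3 polymerases each give single-stranded transcripts, and SP6 and T3 also serve as the sequencing primer sites on opposite sides of the insert. Which of these yields the antisense strand depends on insert orientation, which the record does not state.

The plasmid therefore serves as a template for two complementary applications: dsRNA for RNA interference knockdown of npp-12, and sense or antisense riboprobes for in situ hybridisation to map its expression in planarian tissue. It carries no elements for expression in eukaryotic cells.
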