>Addgene plasmid #26499 | pJC143.1-npp-12 | depositor partial sequence | sequence record 12528 | Author sequence
TTTTTTTTTTTTATTAAATGAATTTTATTTTTATTAAAAATTAAATCCAAATGTGTATAACTTATAGTGA
ATATATTATTAATTTATAGTTTGGATTTTCAACCGAAATAATTTCTTTTTCCAAAATAATTTCGTTTTCC
GAAATAATTTCGTTTTCCAAAATAATTTCGTTTTCCAAAATAATTTCTCTTCTGTATGACATCGTCATTT
TCGAATTCGGATTCTGGTAATTGGAATATGTTTGATTTTGGAAAATCTTGTTGCGGTTGGAAATATCGTG
AATGAACAATGCATACCAGCAATAATATAAACAATAAAATTAATTTCATTGTTAAAACAAATCTG
