>Addgene plasmid #26499 | pJC143.1-npp-12 | addgene partial sequence | sequence record 32692 | 26499 with T3
ATACGACTCACTATAGGTTTTTTTTTTTTATTAAATGAATTTTATTTTTATTAAAAATTAAATCCAAATG
TGTATAACTTATAGTGAATATATTATTAATTTATAGTTTGGATTTTCAACCGAAATAATTTCTTTTTCCA
AAATAATTTCGTTTTCCGAAATAATTTCGTTTTCCAAAATAATTTCGTTTTCCAAAATAATTTCTCTTCT
GTATGACATCGTCATTTTCGAATTCGGATTCTGGTAATTGGAATATGTTTGATTTTGGAAAATCTTGTTG
CGGTTGGAAATATCGTGAATGAACAATGCATACCAGCAATAATATAAACAATAAAATTAATTTCATTGTT
AAAACAAATCTGAAGGTCACTTCTATAGTGTCACCTAAATCTCCCTATAGTGAG
