>Addgene plasmid #26499 | pJC143.1-npp-12 | addgene partial sequence | sequence record 32693 | 26499 with SP6
TTTATTGTTTATATTATTGCTGGTATGCATTGTTCATTCACGATATTTCCAACCGCAACAAGATTTTCCA
AAATCAAACATATTCCAATTACCAGAATCCGAATTCGAAAATGACGATGTCATACAGAAGAGAAATTATT
TTGGAAAACGAAATTATTTTGGAAAACGAAATTATTTCGGAAAACGAAATTATTTTGGAAAAAGAAATTA
TTTCGGTTGAAAATCCAAACTATAAATTAATAATATATTCACTATAAGTTATACACATTTGGATTTAATT
TTTAATAAAAATAAAATTCATTTAATAAAAAAAAAAAACCTATAGTGAGTCGTATTAATTCTGTGCTCGC
AGGTCTCCCTTTAGTGAGGGTTAATTCTCCCTATAGTGAGTCG
